Addgene plasmid #249815: PCO4SV40_pDONR201
Purpose: Encodes PCO4 fused to a SV40-based NLS, Gateway compatible as Donor plasmid
Depositing lab: Francesco Licausi. Depositing organization: University of Oxford. Publication: A synthetic ERFVII-dependent circuit in yeast sheds light on the regulation of early hypoxic responses of plants. Lavilla-Puerta M, He Y, Piccinini L, Di Paco L, Papachristodoulou A, Licausi F, Giuntoli B. bioRxiv 2025.09.01.673502 10.1101/2025.09.01.673502.
Backbone
  Vector backbone: pDONR201
  Backbone manufacturer: Thermo Fisher scientific
  Backbone size w/o insert (bp): 2040
  Total vector size (bp): 3005
  Vector type: Gateway Cloning
Growth in bacteria
  Bacterial resistance: Kanamycin, 50 μg/mL
  Growth temperature: 37°C
  Growth strain: DH5alpha
  Copy number: Unknown
Gene/Insert
  Gene/Insert name: PCO4 (alt name: Arabidopsis thaliana Plant cysteine oxidase 4)
  Species: A. thaliana (mustard weed)
  Insert size (bp): 750
  GenBank ID: NM_129828 NM_129828
  Entrez Gene: AT2G42670 (a.k.a. AT2G42670, F14N22.6, F14N22_6, PCO4, plant cysteine oxidase 4)
  Tag / fusion protein: SV40 (C terminal on insert)
  Cloning method: Gateway Cloning
  Sequencing primers: 5′ CCTGGCAGTTCCCTACTCTCGCGTT; 3′ ATGTAACATCAGAGATTTTGAGACA
Terms and licenses: Academic/Nonprofit Terms; Industry Terms: Not Available to Industry
Depositor comments: Please visit https://doi.org/10.1101/2025.09.01.673502 for the bioRxiv preprint.
How to cite: PCO4SV40_pDONR201 was a gift from Francesco Licausi (Addgene plasmid # 249815 ; http://n2t.net/addgene:249815 ; RRID:Addgene_249815)
