[The description below was written by a language model from this plasmid's Addgene catalogue record and pLannotate feature annotations shown in this document.]
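Description:
PCO4SV40_pDONR201 is a Gateway entry-type clone built in the pDONR201 backbone, about 3 kb in total. Although the catalogue calls it a donor plasmid, the annotated sequence shows the insert flanked by attL1 and attL2 sites. This is the arrangement left after a BP recombination into pDONR201, and it is the substrate for LR Clonase transfer into attR-containing destination vectors. The plasmid is propagated in E. coli from a high-copy ColE1/pUC-type origin and selected with kanamycin through an aminoglycoside phosphotransferase gene (KanR). The rrnB T1 and T2 terminators lie upstream of attL1, where they shield the cloning site from read-through transcription originating in the backbone.

The payload is the coding sequence of Arabidopsis thaliana Plant Cysteine Oxidase 4 (PCO4, AT2G42670), listed as a 750 bp insert with an SV40-based nuclear localisation signal fused to its C-terminus. The feature table annotates only the PCO4 coding region. The short stretch between its end and attL2 is not annotated separately but would be where the NLS sits. PCO4 oxidises N-terminal cysteine residues, preparing group VII ethylene response factors (ERF-VII) for proteasomal degradation through the N-end rule pathway, a process tied to oxygen sensing in plants. No promoter drives the insert in this plasmid, so it is a shuttle intermediate and not an expression construct. Promoter, host and any further tags are supplied by whichever destination vector is chosen. The associated publication describes a synthetic ERF-VII-dependent circuit in yeast for studying early plant hypoxic responses, which suggests the clone was used to generate expression vectors for nuclear-targeted PCO4 in that setting.
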