Features (pLannotate 1.2.2; 7 found; start..end, strand, type, name):
    816..1404    +  rep_origin     ori: high-copy-number ColE1/pMB1/pBR322/pUC origin of replication
   1539..1566    -  terminator     rrnB T2 terminator: transcription terminator T2 from the E. coli rrnB gene
   1698..1741    +  terminator     rrnB T1 terminator: Escherichia coli rrnB; transcription terminator T1 from the E. coli rrnB gene
   1797..1896    +  protein_bind   attL1: mutant version of attL; recombination site for the Gateway® LR reaction LR Clonase™
   1899..2621    +  CDS            PCO4 (sequence withheld): PCO4_ARATH - Experimental evidence at protein level: Swiss-Prot protein existence level 1. Catalyzes the oxidation of N-terminal cysteine residues (N- Cys), thus preparing the protein for N-end rule pathway-mediated proteasomal degradation, upstream of the N-end rule enzymes ATE1, ATE2 and PRT6 (Probable) (PubMed:28332493, PubMed:29848548, PubMed:33207269, PubMed:32868422). Controls the preparation of the group VII ethylene response factor (ERF-VII) proteins for degradation via the 26S proteasome N-end rule pathway (Probable) (PubMed:28332493, PubMed:29848548, PubMed:33207269, PubMed:32868422)
   2647..2746    -  protein_bind   attL2: mutant version of attL; recombination site for the Gateway® LR reaction LR Clonase™
   2869..673     +  CDS            KanR (across the origin): aminoglycoside phosphotransferase; aph(3')-Ia; confers resistance to kanamycin in bacteria or G418 (Geneticin®) in eukaryotes
>Addgene plasmid #249815 | PCO4SV40_pDONR201 | addgene full sequence | sequence record 498550 | Addgene NGS Result
TGCGCCAGAGTTGTTTCTGAAACATGGCAAAGGTAGCGTTGCCAATGATGTTACAGATGAGATGGTCAGA
CTAAACTGGCTGACGGAATTTATGCCTCTTCCGACCATCAAGCATTTTATCCGTACTCCTGATGATGCAT
GGTTACTCACCACTGCGATCCCCGGAAAAACAGCATTCCAGGTATTAGAAGAATATCCTGATTCAGGTGA
AAATATTGTTGATGCGCTGGCAGTGTTCCTGCGCCGGTTGCATTCGATTCCTGTTTGTAATTGTCCTTTT
AACAGCGATCGCGTATTTCGTCTCGCTCAGGCGCAATCACGAATGAATAACGGTTTGGTTGATGCGAGTG
ATTTTGATGACGAGCGTAATGGCTGGCCTGTTGAACAAGTCTGGAAAGAAATGCATAAACTTTTGCCATT
CTCACCGGATTCAGTCGTCACTCATGGTGATTTCTCACTTGATAACCTTATTTTTGACGAGGGGAAATTA
ATAGGTTGTATTGATGTTGGACGAGTCGGAATCGCAGACCGATACCAGGATCTTGCCATCCTATGGAACT
GCCTCGGTGAGTTTTCTCCTTCATTACAGAAACGGCTTTTTCAAAAATATGGTATTGATAATCCTGATAT
GAATAAATTGCAGTTTCATTTGATGCTCGATGAGTTTTTCTAATCAGAATTGGTTAATTGGTTGTAACAC
TGGCAGAGCATTACGCTGACTTGACGGGACGGCGCAAGCTCATGACCAAAATCCCTTAACGTGAGTTTTC
GTTCCACTGAGCGTCAGACCCCGTAGAAAAGATCAAAGGATCTTCTTGAGATCCTTTTTTTCTGCGCGTA
ATCTGCTGCTTGCAAACAAAAAAACCACCGCTACCAGCGGTGGTTTGTTTGCCGGATCAAGAGCTACCAA
CTCTTTTTCCGAAGGTAACTGGCTTCAGCAGAGCGCAGATACCAAATACTGTTCTTCTAGTGTAGCCGTA
GTTAGGCCACCACTTCAAGAACTCTGTAGCACCGCCTACATACCTCGCTCTGCTAATCCTGTTACCAGTG
GCTGCTGCCAGTGGCGATAAGTCGTGTCTTACCGGGTTGGACTCAAGACGATAGTTACCGGATAAGGCGC
AGCGGTCGGGCTGAACGGGGGGTTCGTGCACACAGCCCAGCTTGGAGCGAACGACCTACACCGAACTGAG
ATACCTACAGCGTGAGCTATGAGAAAGCGCCACGCTTCCCGAAGGGAGAAAGGCGGACAGGTATCCGGTA
AGCGGCAGGGTCGGAACAGGAGAGCGCACGAGGGAGCTTCCAGGGGGAAACGCCTGGTATCTTTATAGTC
CTGTCGGGTTTCGCCACCTCTGACTTGAGCGTCGATTTTTGTGATGCTCGTCAGGGGGGCGGAGCCTATG
GAAAAACGCCAGCAACGCGGCCTTTTTACGGTTCCTGGCCTTTTGCTGGCCTTTTGCTCACATGTTCTTT
CCTGCGTTATCCCCTGATTCTGTGGATAACCGTATTACCGCTAGCCAGGAAGAGTTTGTAGAAACGCAAA
AAGGCCATCCGTCAGGATGGCCTTCTGCTTAGTTTGATGCCTGGCAGTTTATGGCGGGCGTCCTGCCCGC
CACCCTCCGGGCCGTTGCTTCACAACGTTCAAATCCGCTCCCGGCGGATTTGTCCTACTCAGGAGAGCGT
TCACCGACAAACAACAGATAAAACGAAAGGCCCAGTCTTCCGACTGAGCCTTTCGTTTTATTTGATGCCT
GGCAGTTCCCTACTCTCGCGTTAACGCTAGCATGGATCTCGGGCCCCAAATAATGATTTTATTTTGACTG
ATAGTGACCTGTTCGTTGCAACAAATTGATGAGCAATGCTTTTTTATAATGCCAACTTTGTACAAAAAAG
CAGGCTCC
[723 nt withheld, positions 1899-2621]
CCGAAAAAAAAACGCAAAGTGTAACACCCAGCTTTCTTGTACAAAGTTGGCATTATAAGAAAGCATTGCT
TATCAATTTGTTGCAACGAACAGGTCACTATCAGTCAAAATAAAATCATTATTTGCCATCCAGCTGCAGC
TCTGGCCCGTGTCTCAAAATCTCTGATGTTACATTGCACAAGATAAAAATATATCATCATGAACAATAAA
ACTGTCTGCTTACATAAACAGTAATACAAGGGGTGTTATGAGCCATATTCAACGGGAAACGTCGAGGCCG
CGATTAAATTCCAACATGGATGCTGATTTATATGGGTATAAATGGGCTCGCGATAATGTCGGGCAATCAG
GTGCGACAATCTATCGCTTGTATGGGAAGCCCGA
